>Addgene plasmid #163053 | pMOS018: ratiometric pHluorin (mitchondrial) | addgene full sequence | sequence record 324193 | Addgene NGS Result
GGGTCTCTCTGGTTAGACCAGATCTGAGCCTGGGAGCTCTCTGGCTAACTAGGGAACCCACTGCTTAAGC
CTCAATAAAGCTTGCCTTGAGTGCTTCAAGTAGTGTGTGCCCGTCTGTTGTGTGACTCTGGTAACTAGAG
ATCCCTCAGACCCTTTTAGTCAGTGTGGAAAATCTCTAGCAGTGGCGCCCGAACAGGGACTTGAAAGCGA
AAGGGAAACCAGAGGAGCTCTCTCGACGCAGGACTCGGCTTGCTGAAGCGCGCACGGCAAGAGGCGAGGG
GCGGCGACTGGTGAGTACGCCAAAAATTTTGACTAGCGGAGGCTAGAAGGAGAGAGATGGGTGCGAGAGC
GTCAGTATTAAGCGGGGGAGAATTAGATCGCGATGGGAAAAAATTCGGTTAAGGCCAGGGGGAAAGAAAA
AATATAAATTAAAACATATAGTATGGGCAAGCAGGGAGCTAGAACGATTCGCAGTTAATCCTGGCCTGTT
AGAAACATCAGAAGGCTGTAGACAAATACTGGGACAGCTACAACCATCCCTTCAGACAGGATCAGAAGAA
CTTAGATCATTATATAATACAGTAGCAACCCTCTATTGTGTGCATCAAAGGATAGAGATAAAAGACACCA
AGGAAGCTTTAGACAAGATAGAGGAAGAGCAAAACAAAAGTAAGACCACCGCACAGCAAGCGGCCGCTGA
TCTTCAGACCTGGAGGAGGAGATATGAGGGACAATTGGAGAAGTGAATTATATAAATATAAAGTAGTAAA
AATTGAACCATTAGGAGTAGCACCCACCAAGGCAAAGAGAAGAGTGGTGCAGAGAGAAAAAAGAGCAGTG
GGAATAGGAGCTTTGTTCCTTGGGTTCTTGGGAGCAGCAGGAAGCACTATGGGCGCAGCGTCAATGACGC
TGACGGTACAGGCCAGACAATTATTGTCTGGTATAGTGCAGCAGCAGAACAATTTGCTGAGGGCTATTGA
GGCGCAACAGCATCTGTTGCAACTCACAGTCTGGGGCATCAAGCAGCTCCAGGCAAGAATCCTGGCTGTG
GAAAGATACCTAAAGGATCAACAGCTCCTGGGGATTTGGGGTTGCTCTGGAAAACTCATTTGCACCACTG
CTGTGCCTTGGAATGCTAGTTGGAGTAATAAATCTCTGGAACAGATTTGGAATCACACGACCTGGATGGA
GTGGGACAGAGAAATTAACAATTACACAAGCTTAATACACTCCTTAATTGAAGAATCGCAAAACCAGCAA
GAAAAGAATGAACAAGAATTATTGGAATTAGATAAATGGGCAAGTTTGTGGAATTGGTTTAACATAACAA
ATTGGCTGTGGTATATAAAATTATTCATAATGATAGTAGGAGGCTTGGTAGGTTTAAGAATAGTTTTTGC
TGTACTTTCTATAGTGAATAGAGTTAGGCAGGGATATTCACCATTATCGTTTCAGACCCACCTCCCAACC
CCGAGGGGACCCTTGCGCCTTTTCCAAGGCAGCCCTGGGTTTGCGCAGGGACGCGGCTGCTCTGGGCGTG
GTTCCGGGAAACGCAGCGGCGCCGACCCTGGGTCTCGCACATTCTTCACGTCCGTTCGCAGCGTCACCCG
GATCTTCGCCGCTACCCTTGTGGGCCCCCCGGCGACGCTTCCTGCTCCGCCCCTAAGTCGGGAAGGTTCC
TTGCGGTTCGCGGCGTGCCGGACGTGACAAACGGAAGCCGCACGTCTCACTAGTACCCTCGCAGACGGAC
AGCGCCAGGGAGCAATGGCAGCGCGCCGACCGCGATGGGCTGTGGCCAATAGCGGCTGCTCAGCAGGGCG
CGCCGAGAGCAGCGGCCGGGAAGGGGCGGTGCGGGAGGCGGGGTGTGGGGCGGTAGTGTGGGCCCTGTTC
CTGCCCGCGCGGTGTTCCGCATTCTGCAAGCCTCCGGAGCGCACGTCGGCAGTCGGCTCCCTCGTTGACC
GAATCACCGACCTCTCTCCCCAGGGGGTACCACCATGGCCAAGCCTTTGTCTCAAGAAGAATCCACCCTC
ATTGAAAGAGCAACGGCTACAATCAACAGCATCCCCATCTCTGAAGACTACAGCGTCGCCAGCGCAGCTC
TCTCTAGCGACGGCCGCATCTTCACTGGTGTCAATGTATATCATTTTACTGGGGGACCTTGTGCAGAACT
CGTGGTGCTGGGCACTGCTGCTGCTGCGGCAGCTGGCAACCTGACTTGTATCGTCGCGATCGGAAATGAG
AACAGGGGCATCTTGAGCCCCTGCGGACGGTGCCGACAGGTGCTTCTCGATCTGCATCCTGGGATCAAAG
CCATAGTGAAGGACAGTGATGGACAGCCGACGGCAGTTGGGATTCGTGAATTGCTGCCCTCTGGTTATGT
GTGGGAGGGCCTGCAGCTGCAGTAGTAAGAATTCTAGATCTTGAGACAAATGGCAGTATTCATCCACAAT
TTTAAAAGAAAAGGGGGGATTGGGGGGTACAGTGCAGGGGAAAGAATAGTAGACATAATAGCAACAGACA
TACAAACTAAAGAATTACAAAAACAAATTACAAAAATTCAAAATTTTCGGGTTTATTACAGGGACAGCAG
AGATCCACTTTGGCGCCGGCTCGAGGGGGCCCGGGGTTATTAATAGTAATCAATTACGGGGTCATTAGTT
CATAGCCCATATATGGAGTTCCGCGTTACATAACTTACGGTAAATGGCCCGCCTGGCTGACCGCCCAACG
ACCCCCGCCCATTGACGTCAATAATGACGTATGTTCCCATAGTAACGCCAATAGGGACTTTCCATTGACG
TCAATGGGTGGAGTATTTACGGTAAACTGCCCACTTGGCAGTACATCAAGTGTATCATATGCCAAGTACG
CCCCCTATTGACGTCAATGACGGTAAATGGCCCGCCTGGCATTATGCCCAGTACATGACCTTATGGGACT
TTCCTACTTGGCAGTACATCTACGTATTAGTCATCGCTATTACCATGGTGATGCGGTTTTGGCAGTACAT
CAATGGGCGTGGATAGCGGTTTGACTCACGGGGATTTCCAAGTCTCCACCCCATTGACGTCAATGGGAGT
TTGTTTTGGCACCAAAATCAACGGGACTTTCCAAAATGTCGTAACAACTCCGCCCCATTGACGCAAATGG
GCGGTAGGCGTGTACGGTGGGAGGTCTATATAAGCAGAGCTCTCTGGCTAACTGTCGGGATCAACAAGTT
TGTACAAAAAAGCAGGCTGGCGCCGGAACCAATTCAGTCGACTGGATCCGCCACCATGTCCGTCCTGACG
CCGCTGCTGCTGCGGGGCTTGACAGGCTCGGCCCGGCGGCTCCCAGTGCCGCGCGCCAAGATCCATTCGT
TGGGTGACCCGCCAGTCGCTAGCAGTAAAGGAGAAGAACTTTTCACTGGAGTTGTCCCAATTCTTGTTGA
ATTAGATGGTGATGTTAATGGGCACAAATTTTCTGTCAGTGGAGAGGGTGAAGGTGATGCAACATACGGA
AAACTTACCCTTAAATTTATTTGCACTACTGGAAAACTACCTGTTCCATGGCCAACACTTGTCACTACTT
TCTCTTATGGTGTTCAATGCTTTTCAAGATACCCAGATCATATGAAACGGCATGACTTTTTCAAGAGTGC
CATGCCCGAAGGTTATGTACAGGAAAGAACTATATTTTTCAAAGATGACGGGAACTACAAGACACGTGCT
GAAGTCAAGTTTGAAGGTGATACCCTTGTTAATAGAATCGAGTTAAAAGGTATTGATTTTAAAGATGATG
GAAACATTCTTGGACACAAATTGGAATACAACTATAACGAGCACTTGGTGTACATCATGGCAGACAAACA
AAAGAATGGTACCAAAGCTATCTTTCAAGTTCACCACAACATTGAAGATGGAGGCGTTCAACTAGCAGAC
CATTATCAACAAAATACTCCAATTGGCGATGGCCCTGTCCTTTTACCAGACAACCATTACCTGCACACAC
AATCTGCCCTTTCGAAAGATCCCAACGAAAAGAGAGACCACATGGTCCTTCTTGAGTTTGTAACAGCTGC
TGGGATTACACATGGCATGGATGAACTATACAAATGAATTCGCGGCCGCACTCGAGATATCTAGACCCAG
CTTTCTTGTACAAAGTGGTTGGTAAGCCTATCCCTAACCCTCTCCTCGGTCTCGATTCTACGTAGTAATG
AGCTAGCGCTAACCGGTGGCGCGTTAAGTCGACAATCAACCTCTGGATTACAAAATTTGTGAAAGATTGA
CTGGTATTCTTAACTATGTTGCTCCTTTTACGCTATGTGGATACGCTGCTTTAATGCCTTTGTATCATGC
TATTGCTTCCCGTATGGCTTTCATTTTCTCCTCCTTGTATAAATCCTGGTTGCTGTCTCTTTATGAGGAG
TTGTGGCCCGTTGTCAGGCAACGTGGCGTGGTGTGCACTGTGTTTGCTGACGCAACCCCCACTGGTTGGG
GCATTGCCACCACCTGTCAGCTCCTTTCCGGGACTTTCGCTTTCCCCCTCCCTATTGCCACGGCGGAACT
CATCGCCGCCTGCCTTGCCCGCTGCTGGACAGGGGCTCGGCTGTTGGGCACTGACAATTCCGTGGTGTTG
TCGGGGAAATCATCGTCCTTTCCTTGGCTGCTCGCCTGTGTTGCCACCTGGATTCTGCGCGGGACGTCCT
TCTGCTACGTCCCTTCGGCCCTCAATCCAGCGGACCTTCCTTCCCGCGGCCTGCTGCCGGCTCTGCGGCC
TCTTCCGCGTCTTCGCCTTCGCCCTCAGACGAGTCGGATCTCCCTTTGGGCCGCCTCCCCGCGTCGACTT
TAAGACCAATGACTTACAAGGCAGCTGTAGATCTTAGCCACTTTTTAAAAGAAAAGGGGGGACTGGAAGG
GCTAATTCACTCCCAACGAAGACAAGATCTGCTTTTTGCTTGTACTGGGTCTCTCTGGTTAGACCAGATC
TGAGCCTGGGAGCTCTCTGGCTAACTAGGGAACCCACTGCTTAAGCCTCAATAAAGCTTGCCTTGAGTGC
TTCAAGTAGTGTGTGCCCGTCTGTTGTGTGACTCTGGTAACTAGAGATCCCTCAGACCCTTTTAGTCAGT
GTGGAAAATCTCTAGCAGTACGTATAGTAGTTCATGTCATCTTATTATTCAGTATTTATAACTTGCAAAG
AAATGAATATCAGAGAGTGAGAGGAACTTGTTTATTGCAGCTTATAATGGTTACAAATAAAGCAATAGCA
TCACAAATTTCACAAATAAAGCATTTTTTTCACTGCATTCTAGTTGTGGTTTGTCCAAACTCATCAATGT
ATCTTATCATGTCTGGCTCTAGCTATCCCGCCCCTAACTCCGCCCATCCCGCCCCTAACTCCGCCCAGTT
CCGCCCATTCTCCGCCCCATGGCTGACTAATTTTTTTTATTTATGCAGAGGCCGAGGCCGCCTCGGCCTC
TGAGCTATTCCAGAAGTAGTGAGGAGGCTTTTTTGGAGGCCTAGGGACGTACCCAATTCGCCCTATAGTG
AGTCGTATTACGCGCGCTCACTGGCCGTCGTTTTACAACGTCGTGACTGGGAAAACCCTGGCGTTACCCA
ACTTAATCGCCTTGCAGCACATCCCCCTTTCGCCAGCTGGCGTAATAGCGAAGAGGCCCGCACCGATCGC
CCTTCCCAACAGTTGCGCAGCCTGAATGGCGAATGGG
[124 nt withheld, positions 5708-5831]
C
[91 nt withheld, positions 5833-5923]
A
[49 nt withheld, positions 5925-5973]
CCTTTGACGTTGGAGTCCACGTTCTTT
[37 nt withheld, positions 6001-6037]
ACCCTATCTCGGTCTATTCTTTTGATTTATAAGGGATTTTGCCGATTTCGGCCTATTGGTTAAAAAATGA
GCTGATTTAACAAAAATTTAACGCGAATTTTAACAAAATATTAACGCTTACAATTTAGGTGGCACTTTTC
GGGGAAATGTGCGCGGAACCCCTATTTGTTTATTTTTCTAAATACATTCAAATATGTATCCGCTCATGAG
ACAATAACCCTGATAAATGCTTCAATAATATTGAAAAAGGAAGAGTATGAGTATTCAACATTTCCGTGTC
GCCCTTATTCCCTTTTTTGCGGCATTTTGCCTTCCTGTTTTTGCTCACCCAGAAACGCTGGTGAAAGTAA
AAGATGCTGAAGATCAGTTGGGTGCACGAGTGGGTTACATCGAACTGGATCTCAACAGCGGTAAGATCCT
TGAGAGTTTTCGCCCCGAAGAACGTTTTCCAATGATGAGCACTTTTAAAGTTCTGCTATGTGGCGCGGTA
TTATCCCGTATTGACGCCGGGCAAGAGCAACTCGGTCGCCGCATACACTATTCTCAGAATGACTTGGTTG
AGTACTCACCAGTCACAGAAAAGCATCTTACGGATGGCATGACAGTAAGAGAATTATGCAGTGCTGCCAT
AACCATGAGTGATAACACTGCGGCCAACTTACTTCTGACAACGATCGGAGGACCGAAGGAGCTAACCGCT
TTTTTGCACAACATGGGGGATCATGTAACTCGCCTTGATCGTTGGGAACCGGAGCTGAATGAAGCCATAC
CAAACGACGAGCGTGACACCACGATGCCTGTAGCAATGGCAACAACGTTGCGCAAACTATTAACTGGCGA
ACTACTTACTCTAGCTTCCCGGCAACAATTAATAGACTGGATGGAGGCGGATAAAGTTGCAGGACCACTT
CTGCGCTCGGCCCTTCCGGCTGGCTGGTTTATTGCTGATAAATCTGGAGCCGGTGAGCGTGGGTCTCGCG
GTATCATTGCAGCACTGGGGCCAGATGGTAAGCCCTCCCGTATCGTAGTTATCTACACGACGGGGAGTCA
GGCAACTATGGATGAACGAAATAGACAGATCGCTGAGATAGGTGCCTCACTGATTAAGCATTGGTAACTG
TCAGACCAAGTTTACTCATATATACTTTAGATTGATTTAAAACTTCATTTTTAATTTAAAAGGATCTAGG
TGAAGATCCTTTTTGATAATCTCATGACCAAAATCCCTTAACGTGAGTTTTCGTTCCACTGAGCGTCAGA
CCCCGTAGAAAAGATCAAAGGATCTTCTTGAGATCCTTTTTTTCTGCGCGTAATCTGCTGCTTGCAAACA
AAAAAACCACCGCTACCAGCGGTGGTTTGTTTGCCGGATCAAGAGCTACCAACTCTTTTTCCGAAGGTAA
CTGGCTTCAGCAGAGCGCAGATACCAAATACTGTTCTTCTAGTGTAGCCGTAGTTAGGCCACCACTTCAA
GAACTCTGTAGCACCGCCTACATACCTCGCTCTGCTAATCCTGTTACCAGTGGCTGCTGCCAGTGGCGAT
AAGTCGTGTCTTACCGGGTTGGACTCAAGACGATAGTTACCGGATAAGGCGCAGCGGTCGGGCTGAACGG
GGGGTTCGTGCACACAGCCCAGCTTGGAGCGAACGACCTACACCGAACTGAGATACCTACAGCGTGAGCT
ATGAGAAAGCGCCACGCTTCCCGAAGGGAGAAAGGCGGACAGGTATCCGGTAAGCGGCAGGGTCGGAACA
GGAGAGCGCACGAGGGAGCTTCCAGGGGGAAACGCCTGGTATCTTTATAGTCCTGTCGGGTTTCGCCACC
TCTGACTTGAGCGTCGATTTTTGTGATGCTCGTCAGGGGGGCGGAGCCTATGGAAAAACGCCAGCAACGC
GGCCTTTTTACGGTTCCTGGCCTTTTGCTGGCCTTTTGCTCACATGTTCTTTCCTGCGTTATCCCCTGAT
TCTGTGGATAACCGTATTACCGCCTTTGAGTGAGCTGATACCGCTCGCCGCAGCCGAACGACCGAGCGCA
GCGAGTCAGTGAGCGAGGAAGCGGAAGAGCGCCCAATACGCAAACCGCCTCTCCCCGCGCGTTGGCCGAT
TCATTAATGCAGCTGGCACGACAGGTTTCCCGACTGGAAAGCGGGCAGTGAGCGCAACGCAATTAATGTG
AGTTAGCTCACTCATTAGGCACCCCAGGCTTTACACTTTATGCTTCCGGCTCGTATGTTGTGTGGAATTG
TGAGCGGATAACAATTTCACACAGGAAACAGCTATGACCATGATTACGCCAAGCGCGCAATTAACCCTCA
CTAAAGGGAACAAAAGCTGGAGCTGCAAGCTTAATGTAGTCTTATGCAATACTCTTGTAGTCTTGCAACA
TGGTAACGATGAGTTAGCAACATGCCTTACAAGGAGAGAAAAAGCACCGTGCATGCCGATTGGTGGAAGT
AAGGTGGTACGATCGTGCCTTATTAGGAAGGCAACAGACGGGTCTGACATGGATTGGACGAACCACTGAA
TTGCCGCATTGCAGAGATATTGTATTTAAGTGCCTAGCTCGATACATAAAC
Features (pLannotate 1.2.2; 32 found; start..end, strand, type, name):
      1..181     +  LTR            5' LTR (truncated): truncated 5' long terminal repeat (LTR) from HIV-1
    228..353     +  misc_feature   HIV-1 Ψ: packaging signal of human immunodeficiency virus type 1
    337..700     +  CDS            HIV-1 gag (fragment): gag protein from human immunodeficiency virus 1; gag
    846..1079    +  misc_feature   RRE: The Rev response element (RRE) of HIV-1 allows for Rev-dependent mRNA export from the nucleus to the cytoplasm.
   1456..1482    +  CDS            Rev (fragment): human immunodeficiency virus 1 (HIV-1) Rev protein; rev; enhances nuclear export of unspliced and incompletely spliced viral mRNAs
   1483..1983    +  promoter       hPGK promoter: human phosphoglycerate kinase 1 promoter
   1995..2390    +  CDS            BSD: blasticidin S deaminase; Aspergillus terreus BSD; confers resistance to blasticidin
   2450..2567    +  misc_feature   cPPT/CTS: central polypurine tract and central termination sequence of HIV-1
   2684..2987    +  enhancer       CMV enhancer: human cytomegalovirus immediate early enhancer
   2988..3191    +  promoter       CMV promoter: human cytomegalovirus (CMV) immediate early promoter
   3214..3238    +  protein_bind   attB1: mutant version of attB; recombination site for the Gateway® BP reaction BP Clonase™
   3276..3350    +  CDS            COX8 presequence: mitochondrial presequence of human cytochrome c oxidase subunit VIII (Rizutto et al., 1989)
   3384..4095    +  CDS            ratiometric pHluorin (fragment): pH-sensitive mutant of green fluorescent protein (Miesenböck et al., 1998) responds to a drop in pH with a reversible decrease in excitation at 395 nm and a corresponding increase in excitation at 475 nm
   4125..4149    -  protein_bind   attB2: mutant version of attB; recombination site for the Gateway® BP reaction BP Clonase™
   4151..4192    +  CDS            V5 tag: epitope tag from simian virus 5
   4234..4822    +  misc_feature   WPRE: woodchuck hepatitis virus posttranscriptional regulatory element
   4873..4892    +  misc_feature   cPPT/CTS (fragment): central polypurine tract and central termination sequence of HIV-1
   4894..5127    +  LTR            3' LTR (ΔU3): self-inactivating 3' long terminal repeat (LTR) from HIV-1
   5205..5326    +  polyA_signal   SV40 poly(A) signal: SV40 polyadenylation signal
   5366..5501    +  rep_origin     SV40 ori: SV40 origin of replication
   5522..5540    -  promoter       T7 promoter: promoter for bacteriophage T7 RNA polymerase
   5548..5703    +  CDS            lacZα (fragment): LacZα fragment of β-galactosidase; lacZ fragment
   5708..6136    +  rep_origin     f1 ori (sequence partly withheld): f1 bacteriophage origin of replication; arrow indicates direction of (+) strand synthesis
   6189..6293    +  promoter       AmpR promoter: bla
   6294..7154    +  CDS            AmpR: β-lactamase; bla; confers resistance to ampicillin, carbenicillin, and related antibiotics
   7325..7913    +  rep_origin     ori: high-copy-number ColE1/pMB1/pBR322/pUC origin of replication
   8096..8188    +  CDS            lacI (fragment): lac repressor; lacI; The lac repressor binds to the lac operator to inhibit transcription in E. coli. This inhibition can be relieved by adding lactose or isopropyl-β-D-thiogalactopyranoside (IPTG).
   8201..8222    +  protein_bind   CAP binding site: CAP binding activates transcription in the presence of cAMP. E. coli catabolite activator protein
   8237..8267    +  promoter       lac promoter: promoter for the E. coli lac operon
   8275..8291    +  protein_bind   lac operator: The lac repressor binds to the lac operator to inhibit transcription in E. coli. This inhibition can be relieved by adding lactose or isopropyl-β-D-thiogalactopyranoside (IPTG). lac repressor encoded by lacI
   8336..8354    +  promoter       T3 promoter: promoter for bacteriophage T3 RNA polymerase
   8382..8608    +  promoter       RSV promoter: Rous sarcoma virus enhancer/promoter
