[The description below was written by a language model from this plasmid's Addgene catalogue record and pLannotate feature annotations shown in this document.]
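Description:
pMOS018 is a third-generation-style, self-inactivating HIV-1 lentiviral expression plasmid built on the pLX304 Gateway destination backbone. It delivers a mitochondrially targeted version of ratiometric pHluorin to mammalian cells. In bacteria it is maintained through a high-copy ColE1/pUC-type origin with ampicillin resistance (β-lactamase); an f1 origin, an SV40 origin and remnants of lac and T7/T3 cloning-vector sequence are also present. The viral genome is transcribed from an RSV promoter fused to a truncated 5' LTR. It carries the Ψ packaging signal with a gag fragment, the RRE for Rev-dependent nuclear export, a cPPT/CTS, a WPRE to boost transcript expression, and a ΔU3 3' LTR followed by an SV40 polyadenylation signal. A human PGK promoter driving blasticidin S deaminase sits upstream of the main cassette and allows blasticidin selection of transduced cells.

The payload lies between attB1 and attB2 sites left by Gateway recombination and is expressed from the CMV enhancer/promoter. It consists of the COX8 mitochondrial presequence from human cytochrome c oxidase subunit VIII placed ahead of ratiometric pHluorin, a pH-sensitive GFP mutant. As pH drops, its excitation at 395 nm decreases reversibly and its excitation at 475 nm increases, so the ratio of the two reports pH independently of expression level. A backbone V5 epitope tag follows attB2, but the record does not show whether it is translated in frame with the sensor. The sequenced plasmid is 8,608 nt, shorter than the listed empty backbone size, which is expected because Gateway recombination replaces the destination cassette. The construct belongs to a collection of optical sensors for multiplexed recordings of cellular physiology, where it serves as a genetically encoded reporter of mitochondrial pH.
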