Addgene plasmid #163053: pMOS018: ratiometric pHluorin (mitchondrial)
Purpose: ratiometric pHluorin (mitchondrial)
Depositing lab: Adam Cohen. Depositing organization: Harvard University. Publication: Multiplexed Optical Sensors in Arrayed Islands of Cells for multimodal recordings of cellular physiology. Werley CA, Boccardo S, Rigamonti A, Hansson EM, Cohen AE. Nat Commun. 2020 Aug 4;11(1):3881. doi: 10.1038/s41467-020-17607-5. PubMed 32753572.
Backbone
  Vector backbone: pLX304
  Backbone size w/o insert (bp): 9377
  Vector type: Mammalian Expression, Lentiviral
  Selectable markers: Blasticidin
Growth in bacteria
  Bacterial resistance: Ampicillin, 100 μg/mL
  Growth temperature: 30°C
  Growth strain: NEB Stable
  Copy number: High Copy
Gene/Insert
  Gene/Insert name: ratiometric pHluorin
  Species: Synthetic
  Insert size (bp): 822
  Promoter: CMV
  Cloning method: Gateway Cloning
  Sequencing primers: 5′ CMV-F; 3′ WPRE-R
Resource information
  A portion of this plasmid was derived from a plasmid made by: Gero Miesenboeck
Terms and licenses: Academic/Nonprofit Terms; Industry Terms: Not Available to Industry
Depositor comments: Please see PMID: 9671304 for original reporter gene characterization.
How to cite: pMOS018: ratiometric pHluorin (mitchondrial) was a gift from Adam Cohen (Addgene plasmid # 163053 ; http://n2t.net/addgene:163053 ; RRID:Addgene_163053)
