>Addgene plasmid #163053 | pMOS018: ratiometric pHluorin (mitchondrial) | depositor partial sequence | sequence record 315842 | COX8TS-ratiometric pHluorin
ATGTCCGTCCTGACGCCGCTGCTGCTGCGGGGCTTGACAGGCTCGGCCCGGCGGCTCCCAGTGCCGCGCG
CCAAGATCCATTCGTTGGGTGACCCGCCAGTCGCTAGCAGTAAAGGAGAAGAACTTTTCACTGGAGTTGT
CCCAATTCTTGTTGAATTAGATGGTGATGTTAATGGGCACAAATTTTCTGTCAGTGGAGAGGGTGAAGGT
GATGCAACATACGGAAAACTTACCCTTAAATTTATTTGCACTACTGGAAAACTACCTGTTCCATGGCCAA
CACTTGTCACTACTTTCTCTTATGGTGTTCAATGCTTTTCAAGATACCCAGATCATATGAAACGGCATGA
CTTTTTCAAGAGTGCCATGCCCGAAGGTTATGTACAGGAAAGAACTATATTTTTCAAAGATGACGGGAAC
TACAAGACACGTGCTGAAGTCAAGTTTGAAGGTGATACCCTTGTTAATAGAATCGAGTTAAAAGGTATTG
ATTTTAAAGATGATGGAAACATTCTTGGACACAAATTGGAATACAACTATAACGAGCACTTGGTGTACAT
CATGGCAGACAAACAAAAGAATGGTACCAAAGCTATCTTTCAAGTTCACCACAACATTGAAGATGGAGGC
GTTCAACTAGCAGACCATTATCAACAAAATACTCCAATTGGCGATGGCCCTGTCCTTTTACCAGACAACC
ATTACCTGCACACACAATCTGCCCTTTCGAAAGATCCCAACGAAAAGAGAGACCACATGGTCCTTCTTGA
GTTTGTAACAGCTGCTGGGATTACACATGGCATGGATGAACTATACAAATGA
